Addgene plasmid #120194: pCMV-GFP-RPS5pA
Purpose: Human RPS5 poly(A) site reporter
Depositing lab: David Bartel. Depositing organization: Whitehead Institute for Biomedical Research. Publication: Widespread Influence of 3'-End Structures on Mammalian mRNA Processing and Stability. Wu X, Bartel DP. Cell. 2017 May 18;169(5):905-917.e11. doi: 10.1016/j.cell.2017.04.036. PubMed 28525757.
Backbone
  Vector backbone: pCMV-GFP
  Vector type: Mammalian Expression
Growth in bacteria
  Bacterial resistance: Ampicillin, 100 μg/mL
  Growth temperature: 37°C
  Growth strain: DH5alpha
  Copy number: Unknown
Gene/Insert
  Gene/Insert name: RPS5 poly(A) site
  Species: H. sapiens (human)
  Insert size (bp): 580
Terms and licenses: Academic/Nonprofit Terms; Industry Terms: Not Available to Industry
Depositor comments: Please note there is a deletion downstream of RPS5pA compared to similar plasmids in deposit. Depositor confirms this does not affect the functionality of the reporter.
How to cite: pCMV-GFP-RPS5pA was a gift from David Bartel (Addgene plasmid # 120194 ; http://n2t.net/addgene:120194 ; RRID:Addgene_120194)
