[The description below was written by a language model from this plasmid's Addgene catalogue record and pLannotate feature annotations shown in this document.]
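Description:
pCMV-GFP-RPS5pA is a mammalian expression reporter plasmid of about 4.7 kb, built on the pCMV-GFP backbone, that is used to study cleavage and polyadenylation at the human RPS5 poly(A) site. It is propagated in E. coli through a high-copy ColE1/pUC-type origin and selected with ampicillin via the β-lactamase gene and its native promoter. The backbone also carries an SV40 origin of replication with a fragment of the SV40 early promoter and an SV40 poly(A) signal, plus remnants of lac regulatory sequences (lac promoter, operator, CAP site and short lacI fragments). These are cloning-vector leftovers rather than functional parts of the reporter.

The reporter unit consists of the human cytomegalovirus immediate-early enhancer and promoter, a short multiple cloning site, and a mammalian codon-optimized EGFP coding sequence. Directly downstream of EGFP sits the roughly 580 bp human RPS5 insert. The annotation detects a short match to the end of the RPS5 coding region there, consistent with a genomic segment spanning the gene's 3' end and its polyadenylation site. Further downstream are a β-globin-derived segment and the rabbit β-globin poly(A) signal. This second site could presumably process transcripts that read through the RPS5 site, although the record does not state that role.

The associated study concerns the influence of 3'-end structures on mammalian mRNA processing and stability. The depositor notes a deletion downstream of the RPS5 poly(A) region relative to sibling plasmids in the same deposit and states that it does not affect reporter function.
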