Features (pLannotate 1.2.2; 18 found; start..end, strand, type, name):
     81..384     +  enhancer       CMV enhancer: human cytomegalovirus immediate early enhancer
    385..588     +  promoter       CMV promoter: human cytomegalovirus (CMV) immediate early promoter
    611..691     +  misc_feature   MCS: multiple cloning site
    699..1418    +  CDS            EGFP: the original enhanced GFP (Yang et al., 1996) mammalian codon-optimized
   1440..1508    +  CDS            RPS5 (fragment): RS5_HUMAN - Experimental evidence at protein level: Swiss-Prot protein existence level 1. From Homo sapiens (Human).
   1677..1733    +  CDS            HBB (fragment): HBB_PONPY - Experimental evidence at transcript level: Swiss-Prot protein existence level 2. Involved in oxygen transport from the lung to the various peripheral tissues. From Pongo pygmaeus (Bornean orangutan).
   1804..1859    +  polyA_signal   β-globin poly(A) signal: rabbit β-globin polyadenylation signal (Gil and Proudfoot, 1987)
   2244..2260    -  protein_bind   lac operator: The lac repressor binds to the lac operator to inhibit transcription in E. coli. This inhibition can be relieved by adding lactose or isopropyl-β-D-thiogalactopyranoside (IPTG). lac repressor encoded by lacI
   2268..2298    -  promoter       lac promoter: promoter for the E. coli lac operon
   2313..2334    -  protein_bind   CAP binding site: CAP binding activates transcription in the presence of cAMP. E. coli catabolite activator protein
   2347..2386    -  CDS            lacI (fragment): lac repressor; lacI; The lac repressor binds to the lac operator to inhibit transcription in E. coli. This inhibition can be relieved by adding lactose or isopropyl-β-D-thiogalactopyranoside (IPTG).
   2393..2415    +  promoter       SV40 promoter (fragment): SV40 enhancer and early promoter
   2439..2574    +  rep_origin     SV40 ori: SV40 origin of replication
   2594..2728    +  polyA_signal   SV40 poly(A) signal: SV40 polyadenylation signal
   2730..2784    -  CDS            lacI (fragment): lac repressor; lacI; The lac repressor binds to the lac operator to inhibit transcription in E. coli. This inhibition can be relieved by adding lactose or isopropyl-β-D-thiogalactopyranoside (IPTG).
   2967..3555    -  rep_origin     ori: high-copy-number ColE1/pMB1/pBR322/pUC origin of replication
   3726..4586    -  CDS            AmpR: β-lactamase; bla; confers resistance to ampicillin, carbenicillin, and related antibiotics
   4587..4691    -  promoter       AmpR promoter: bla
>Addgene plasmid #120194 | pCMV-GFP-RPS5pA | addgene full sequence | sequence record 273667 | Addgene NGS Result
CCTGGGTCGACATTGATTATTGACTAGTAATAGTAATCAATTACGGGGTCATTAGTTCATAGCCCATATA
TGGAGTTCCGCGTTACATAACTTACGGTAAATGGCCCGCCTGGCTGACCGCCCAACGACCCCCGCCCATT
GACGTCAATAATGACGTATGTTCCCATAGTAACGCCAATAGGGACTTTCCATTGACGTCAATGGGTGGAG
TATTTACGGTAAACTGCCCACTTGGCAGTACATCAAGTGTATCATATGCCAAGTACGCCCCCTATTGACG
TCAATGACGGTAAATGGCCCGCCTGGCATTATGCCCAGTACATGACCTTATGGGACTTTCCTACTTGGCA
GTACATCTACGTATTAGTCATCGCTATTACCATGGTGATGCGGTTTTGGCAGTACATCAATGGGCGTGGA
TAGCGGTTTGACTCACGGGGATTTCCAAGTCTCCACCCCATTGACGTCAATGGGAGTTTGTTTTGGCACC
AAAATCAACGGGACTTTCCAAAATGTCGTAACAACTCCGCCCCATTGACGCAAATGGGCGGTAGGCGTGT
ACGGTGGGAGGTCTATATAAGCAGAGCTGGTTTAGTGAACCGTCAGATCCGCTAGCGCTACCGGACTCAG
ATCTCGAGCTCAAGCTTCGAATTCTGCAGTCGACGGTACCGCGGGCCCGGGATCCACCGGTCGCCACCAT
GGTGAGCAAGGGCGAGGAGCTGTTCACCGGGGTGGTGCCCATCCTGGTCGAGCTGGACGGCGACGTAAAC
GGCCACAAGTTCAGCGTGTCCGGCGAGGGCGAGGGCGATGCCACCTACGGCAAGCTGACCCTGAAGTTCA
TCTGCACCACCGGCAAGCTGCCCGTGCCCTGGCCCACCCTCGTGACCACCCTGACCTACGGCGTGCAGTG
CTTCAGCCGCTACCCCGACCACATGAAGCAGCACGACTTCTTCAAGTCCGCCATGCCCGAAGGCTACGTC
CAGGAGCGCACCATCTTCTTCAAGGACGACGGCAACTACAAGACCCGCGCCGAGGTGAAGTTCGAGGGCG
ACACCCTGGTGAACCGCATCGAGCTGAAGGGCATCGACTTCAAGGAGGACGGCAACATCCTGGGGCACAA
GCTGGAGTACAACTACAACAGCCACAACGTCTATATCATGGCCGACAAGCAGAAGAACGGCATCAAGGTG
AACTTCAAGATCCGCCACAACATCGAGGACGGCAGCGTGCAGCTCGCCGACCACTACCAGCAGAACACCC
CCATCGGCGACGGCCCCGTGCTGCTGCCCGACAACCACTACCTGAGCACCCAGTCCGCCCTGAGCAAAGA
CCCCAACGAGAAGCGCGATCACATGGTCCTGCTGGAGTTCGTGACCGCCGCCGGGATCACTCTCGGCATG
GACGAGCTGTACAAGTAAAGCGGCCGCACTCCTCAGGTGCAGGGCTCCTCGAACTCCTATGCCATTAAGA
AGAAGGACGAGCTGGAGCGTGTGGCCAAGTCCAACCGCTGATTTTCCCAGCTGCTGCCCAATAAACCTGT
CTGCCCTTTGGGGCAGTCCCAGCCACCTGTGCTGTTGTCTGTCTTCGGTGGGGGGATGTGGGTGGCATAG
CCCTGGTGGCCTTGGGAGCTGCTCACCTTCCTGACCTGTTGGCCTGTGGGGACCTGGAAGTATTAGGCTG
CCTATCAGAAGGTGGTGGCTGGTGTGGCCAATGCCCTGGCTCACAAATACCACTGAGATCTTTTTCCCTC
TGCCAAAAATTATGGGGACATCATGAAGCCCCTTGAGCATCTGACTTCTGGCTAATAAAGGAAATTTATT
TTCATTGCAATAGTGTGTTGGAATTTTTTGTGTCTCTCACTCGGAAGGACATATGGGAGGGCAAATCATT
TAAAACATCAGAATGAGTATTTGGTTTAGAGTTTGGCAACATATGCCCATATGCTGGCTGCCATGAACAA
AGGTTGGCTATAAAGAGGTCATCAGTATATGAAACAGCCCCCTGCTGTCCATTCCTTATTCCATAGAAAA
GCCTTGACTTGAGGTTAGATTTTTTTTATATTTTGTTTTGTGTTATTTTTTTCTTTAACATCCCTAAAAT
TTTCCTTACATGTTTTACTAGCCAGATTTTTCCTCCTCTCCTGACTACTCCCAGTCATAGCTGTCCCTCT
TCTCTTATGGAGATCCCTCGACCTGCAGCCCAAGCTTGGCGTAATCATGGTCATAGCTGTTTCCTGTGTG
AAATTGTTATCCGCTCACAATTCCACACAACATACGAGCCGGAAGCATAAAGTGTAAAGCCTGGGGTGCC
TAATGAGTGAGCTAACTCACATTAATTGCGTTGCGCTCACTGCCCGCTTTCCAGTCGGGAAACCTGTCGT
GCCAGCGGATCCGCATCTCAATTAGTCAGCAACCATAGTCCCGCCCCTAACTCCGCCCATCCCGCCCCTA
ACTCCGCCCAGTTCCGCCCATTCTCCGCCCCATGGCTGACTAATTTTTTTTATTTATGCAGAGGCCGAGG
CCGCCTCGGCCTCTGAGCTATTCCAGAAGTAGTGAGGAGGCTTTTTTGGAGGCCTAGGCTTTTGCAAAAA
GCTAACTTGTTTATTGCAGCTTATAATGGTTACAAATAAAGCAATAGCATCACAAATTTCACAAATAAAG
CATTTTTTTCACTGCATTCTAGTTGTGGTTTGTCCAAACTCATCAATGTATCTTATCATGTCTGGATCCG
CTGCATTAATGAATCGGCCAACGCGCGGGGAGAGGCGGTTTGCGTATTGGGCGCTCTTCCGCTTCCTCGC
TCACTGACTCGCTGCGCTCGGTCGTTCGGCTGCGGCGAGCGGTATCAGCTCACTCAAAGGCGGTAATACG
GTTATCCACAGAATCAGGGGATAACGCAGGAAAGAACATGTGAGCAAAAGGCCAGCAAAAGGCCAGGAAC
CGTAAAAAGGCCGCGTTGCTGGCGTTTTTCCATAGGCTCCGCCCCCCTGACGAGCATCACAAAAATCGAC
GCTCAAGTCAGAGGTGGCGAAACCCGACAGGACTATAAAGATACCAGGCGTTTCCCCCTGGAAGCTCCCT
CGTGCGCTCTCCTGTTCCGACCCTGCCGCTTACCGGATACCTGTCCGCCTTTCTCCCTTCGGGAAGCGTG
GCGCTTTCTCATAGCTCACGCTGTAGGTATCTCAGTTCGGTGTAGGTCGTTCGCTCCAAGCTGGGCTGTG
TGCACGAACCCCCCGTTCAGCCCGACCGCTGCGCCTTATCCGGTAACTATCGTCTTGAGTCCAACCCGGT
AAGACACGACTTATCGCCACTGGCAGCAGCCACTGGTAACAGGATTAGCAGAGCGAGGTATGTAGGCGGT
GCTACAGAGTTCTTGAAGTGGTGGCCTAACTACGGCTACACTAGAAGAACAGTATTTGGTATCTGCGCTC
TGCTGAAGCCAGTTACCTTCGGAAAAAGAGTTGGTAGCTCTTGATCCGGCAAACAAACCACCGCTGGTAG
CGGTGGTTTTTTTGTTTGCAAGCAGCAGATTACGCGCAGAAAAAAAGGATCTCAAGAAGATCCTTTGATC
TTTTCTACGGGGTCTGACGCTCAGTGGAACGAAAACTCACGTTAAGGGATTTTGGTCATGAGATTATCAA
AAAGGATCTTCACCTAGATCCTTTTAAATTAAAAATGAAGTTTTAAATCAATCTAAAGTATATATGAGTA
AACTTGGTCTGACAGTTACCAATGCTTAATCAGTGAGGCACCTATCTCAGCGATCTGTCTATTTCGTTCA
TCCATAGTTGCCTGACTCCCCGTCGTGTAGATAACTACGATACGGGAGGGCTTACCATCTGGCCCCAGTG
CTGCAATGATACCGCGAGACCCACGCTCACCGGCTCCAGATTTATCAGCAATAAACCAGCCAGCCGGAAG
GGCCGAGCGCAGAAGTGGTCCTGCAACTTTATCCGCCTCCATCCAGTCTATTAATTGTTGCCGGGAAGCT
AGAGTAAGTAGTTCGCCAGTTAATAGTTTGCGCAACGTTGTTGCCATTGCTACAGGCATCGTGGTGTCAC
GCTCGTCGTTTGGTATGGCTTCATTCAGCTCCGGTTCCCAACGATCAAGGCGAGTTACATGATCCCCCAT
GTTGTGCAAAAAAGCGGTTAGCTCCTTCGGTCCTCCGATCGTTGTCAGAAGTAAGTTGGCCGCAGTGTTA
TCACTCATGGTTATGGCAGCACTGCATAATTCTCTTACTGTCATGCCATCCGTAAGATGCTTTTCTGTGA
CTGGTGAGTACTCAACCAAGTCATTCTGAGAATAGTGTATGCGGCGACCGAGTTGCTCTTGCCCGGCGTC
AATACGGGATAATACCGCGCCACATAGCAGAACTTTAAAAGTGCTCATCATTGGAAAACGTTCTTCGGGG
CGAAAACTCTCAAGGATCTTACCGCTGTTGAGATCCAGTTCGATGTAACCCACTCGTGCACCCAACTGAT
CTTCAGCATCTTTTACTTTCACCAGCGTTTCTGGGTGAGCAAAAACAGGAAGGCAAAATGCCGCAAAAAA
GGGAATAAGGGCGACACGGAAATGTTGAATACTCATACTCTTCCTTTTTCAATATTATTGAAGCATTTAT
CAGGGTTATTGTCTCATGAGCGGATACATATTTGAATGTATTTAGAAAAATAAACAAATAGGGGTTCCGC
GCACATTTCCCCGAAAAGTGCCA
